Addgene plasmid #215870: psiCHECK-VIM270-gSM
Purpose: This plasmid encodes luciferaase which has siRNA binding sites in 3'UTR for detecting the knockdown efficiency of siRNA.
Depositing lab: Kumiko Ui-Tei. Publication: Chemical Modification of the siRNA Seed Region Suppresses Off-Target Effects by Steric Hindrance to Base-Pairing with Targets. Iribe H, Miyamoto K, Takahashi T, Kobayashi Y, Leo J, Aida M, Ui-Tei K. ACS Omega. 2017 May 31;2(5):2055-2064. doi: 10.1021/acsomega.7b00291. Epub 2017 May 12. PubMed 29450406.
Backbone
  Vector backbone: psiCHECK-1
  Vector type: Mammalian Expression
Growth in bacteria
  Bacterial resistance: Ampicillin, 100 μg/mL
  Growth temperature: 37°C
  Growth strain: DH5alpha
  Copy number: High Copy
Gene/Insert
  Gene/Insert name: 3 tandem repeats of target site (complementary to seed seq of guide strand of siRNA for VIM) is inserted to 3'UTR of RLuc
  Species: H. sapiens (human)
  Entrez Gene: VIM
  Cloning method: Restriction Enzyme; 5′ cloning site Unknown (unknown if destroyed)
Terms and licenses: Academic/Nonprofit Terms; Industry Terms: Not Available to Industry
How to cite: psiCHECK-VIM270-gSM was a gift from Kumiko Ui-Tei (Addgene plasmid # 215870 ; http://n2t.net/addgene:215870 ; RRID:Addgene_215870)
