[The description below was written by a language model from this plasmid's Addgene catalogue record and pLannotate feature annotations shown in this document.]
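Description:
psiCHECK-VIM270-gSM is a mammalian expression reporter plasmid built on the psiCHECK-1 backbone and used to measure siRNA-mediated silencing through a luciferase readout. The sequenced record is a compact circular construct of about 3.6 kb. It is propagated in E. coli through a high-copy ColE1/pUC-type origin and selected with ampicillin via the β-lactamase gene under its native bla promoter.

The reporter unit is driven by the SV40 enhancer and early promoter. A chimeric β-globin/immunoglobulin heavy chain intron follows, a standard element that improves transcript processing and expression. A T7 promoter sits just upstream of the coding region and would allow in vitro transcription. The coding sequence is human codon-optimised Renilla luciferase (hRluc), terminated by a synthetic polyadenylation signal.

According to the catalogue entry, the luciferase 3'UTR carries three tandem repeats of a target site complementary to the seed sequence of the guide strand of an siRNA directed against human vimentin (VIM). These repeats are not annotated as a feature in the table, but the unannotated interval between the end of hRluc and the poly(A) signal is where such an insert would lie. The cloning sites used are not recorded.

Because the sites match only the seed region rather than the full siRNA, a drop in Renilla activity after co-transfection with the siRNA reports seed-dependent, off-target-type repression by the guide strand. This fits the associated work on how chemical modification of the seed region reduces off-target effects. The plasmid contains no second luciferase, so any normalisation control would have to be supplied from a separate construct.
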