Features (pLannotate 1.2.2; 8 found; start..end, strand, type, name):
     62..419     +  promoter       SV40 promoter: SV40 enhancer and early promoter
    489..621     +  intron         chimeric intron: chimera between introns from human β-globin and immunoglobulin heavy chain genes
    666..684     +  promoter       T7 promoter: promoter for bacteriophage T7 RNA polymerase
    694..1629    +  CDS            hRluc: Renilla luciferase human codon-optimized
   1752..1800    +  polyA_signal   poly(A) signal: synthetic polyadenylation signal
   1833..1937    +  promoter       AmpR promoter: bla
   1938..2798    +  CDS            AmpR: β-lactamase; bla; confers resistance to ampicillin, carbenicillin, and related antibiotics
   2969..3557    +  rep_origin     ori: high-copy-number ColE1/pMB1/pBR322/pUC origin of replication
>Addgene plasmid #215870 | psiCHECK-VIM270-gSM | addgene full sequence | sequence record 431352 | Addgene NGS Result
AGATCTGCGCAGCACCATGGCCTGAAATAACCTCTGAAAGAGGAACTTGGTTAGGTACCTTCTGAGGCGG
AAAGAACCAGCTGTGGAATGTGTGTCAGTTAGGGTGTGGAAAGTCCCCAGGCTCCCCAGCAGGCAGAAGT
ATGCAAAGCATGCATCTCAATTAGTCAGCAACCAGGTGTGGAAAGTCCCCAGGCTCCCCAGCAGGCAGAA
GTATGCAAAGCATGCATCTCAATTAGTCAGCAACCATAGTCCCGCCCCTAACTCCGCCCATCCCGCCCCT
AACTCCGCCCAGTTCCGCCCATTCTCCGCCCCATGGCTGACTAATTTTTTTTATTTATGCAGAGGCCGAG
GCCGCCTCGGCCTCTGAGCTATTCCAGAAGTAGTGAGGAGGCTTTTTTGGAGGCCTAGGCTTTTGCAAAA
AGCTTGATTCTTCTGACACAACAGTCTCGAACTTAAGCTGCAGAAGTTGGTCGTGAGGCACTGGGCAGGT
AAGTATCAAGGTTACAAGACAGGTTTAAGGAGACCAATAGAAACTGGGCTTGTCGAGACAGAGAAGACTC
TTGCGTTTCTGATAGGCACCTATTGGTCTTACTGACATCCACTTTGCCTTTCTCTCCACAGGTGTCCACT
CCCAGTTCAATTACAGCTCTTAAGGCTAGAGTACTTAATACGACTCACTATAGGCTAGCCACCATGGCTT
CCAAGGTGTACGACCCCGAGCAACGCAAACGCATGATCACTGGGCCTCAGTGGTGGGCTCGCTGCAAGCA
AATGAACGTGCTGGACTCCTTCATCAACTACTATGATTCCGAGAAGCACGCCGAGAACGCCGTGATTTTT
CTGCATGGTAACGCTGCCTCCAGCTACCTGTGGAGGCACGTCGTGCCTCACATCGAGCCCGTGGCTAGAT
GCATCATCCCTGATCTGATCGGAATGGGTAAGTCCGGCAAGAGCGGGAATGGCTCATATCGCCTCCTGGA
TCACTACAAGTACCTCACCGCTTGGTTCGAGCTGCTGAACCTTCCAAAGAAAATCATCTTTGTGGGCCAC
GACTGGGGGGCTTGTCTGGCCTTTCACTACTCCTACGAGCACCAAGACAAGATCAAGGCCATCGTCCATG
CTGAGAGTGTCGTGGACGTGATCGAGTCCTGGGACGAGTGGCCTGACATCGAGGAGGATATCGCCCTGAT
CAAGAGCGAAGAGGGCGAGAAAATGGTGCTTGAGAATAACTTCTTCGTCGAGACCATGCTCCCAAGCAAG
ATCATGCGGAAACTGGAGCCTGAGGAGTTCGCTGCCTACCTGGAGCCATTCAAGGAGAAGGGCGAGGTTA
GACGGCCTACCCTCTCCTGGCCTCGCGAGATCCCTCTCGTTAAGGGAGGCAAGCCCGACGTCGTCCAGAT
TGTCCGCAACTACAACGCCTACCTTCGGGCCAGCGACGATCTGCCTAAGATGTTCATCGAGTCCGACCCT
GGGTTCTTTTCCAACGCTATTGTCGAGGGAGCTAAGAAGTTCCCTAACACCGAGTTCGTGAAGGTGAAGG
GCCTCCACTTCAGCCAGGAGGACGCTCCAGATGAAATGGGTAAGTACATCAAGAGCTTCGTGGAGCGCGT
GCTGAAGAACGAGCAGTAATTCTAGGCGATCGCTCGAGAATGATGCACCAGGAGTTCAAGAAATGATGCA
CCAGGAGTTCAAGAAATGATGCACCAGGAGTTCAAGAGAATTCGTTTAAACCTAGAGCGGCCGCTGGCCG
CAATAAAATATCTTTATTTTCATTACATCTGTGTGTTGGTTTTTTGTGTGAGGATCCAGGTGGCACTTTT
CGGGGAAATGTGCGCGGAACCCCTATTTGTTTATTTTTCTAAATACATTCAAATATGTATCCGCTCATGA
GACAATAACCCTGATAAATGCTTCAATAATATTGAAAAAGGAAGAGTATGAGTATTCAACATTTCCGTGT
CGCCCTTATTCCCTTTTTTGCGGCATTTTGCCTTCCTGTTTTTGCTCACCCAGAAACGCTGGTGAAAGTA
AAAGATGCTGAAGATCAGTTGGGTGCACGAGTGGGTTACATCGAACTGGATCTCAACAGCGGTAAGATCC
TTGAGAGTTTTCGCCCCGAAGAACGTTTTCCAATGATGAGCACTTTTAAAGTTCTGCTATGTGGCGCGGT
ATTATCCCGTATTGACGCCGGGCAAGAGCAACTCGGTCGCCGCATACACTATTCTCAGAATGACTTGGTT
GAGTACTCACCAGTCACAGAAAAGCATCTTACGGATGGCATGACAGTAAGAGAATTATGCAGTGCTGCCA
TAACCATGAGTGATAACACTGCGGCCAACTTACTTCTGACAACGATCGGAGGACCGAAGGAGCTAACCGC
TTTTTTGCACAACATGGGGGATCATGTAACTCGCCTTGATCGTTGGGAACCGGAGCTGAATGAAGCCATA
CCAAACGACGAGCGTGACACCACGATGCCTGTAGCAATGGCAACAACGTTGCGCAAACTATTAACTGGCG
AACTACTTACTCTAGCTTCCCGGCAACAATTAATAGACTGGATGGAGGCGGATAAAGTTGCAGGACCACT
TCTGCGCTCGGCCCTTCCGGCTGGCTGGTTTATTGCTGATAAATCTGGAGCCGGTGAGCGTGGGTCTCGC
GGTATCATTGCAGCACTGGGGCCAGATGGTAAGCCCTCCCGTATCGTAGTTATCTACACGACGGGGAGTC
AGGCAACTATGGATGAACGAAATAGACAGATCGCTGAGATAGGTGCCTCACTGATTAAGCATTGGTAACT
GTCAGACCAAGTTTACTCATATATACTTTAGATTGATTTAAAACTTCATTTTTAATTTAAAAGGATCTAG
GTGAAGATCCTTTTTGATAATCTCATGACCAAAATCCCTTAACGTGAGTTTTCGTTCCACTGAGCGTCAG
ACCCCGTAGAAAAGATCAAAGGATCTTCTTGAGATCCTTTTTTTCTGCGCGTAATCTGCTGCTTGCAAAC
AAAAAAACCACCGCTACCAGCGGTGGTTTGTTTGCCGGATCAAGAGCTACCAACTCTTTTTCCGAAGGTA
ACTGGCTTCAGCAGAGCGCAGATACCAAATACTGTTCTTCTAGTGTAGCCGTAGTTAGGCCACCACTTCA
AGAACTCTGTAGCACCGCCTACATACCTCGCTCTGCTAATCCTGTTACCAGTGGCTGCTGCCAGTGGCGA
TAAGTCGTGTCTTACCGGGTTGGACTCAAGACGATAGTTACCGGATAAGGCGCAGCGGTCGGGCTGAACG
GGGGGTTCGTGCACACAGCCCAGCTTGGAGCGAACGACCTACACCGAACTGAGATACCTACAGCGTGAGC
TATGAGAAAGCGCCACGCTTCCCGAAGGGAGAAAGGCGGACAGGTATCCGGTAAGCGGCAGGGTCGGAAC
AGGAGAGCGCACGAGGGAGCTTCCAGGGGGAAACGCCTGGTATCTTTATAGTCCTGTCGGGTTTCGCCAC
CTCTGACTTGAGCGTCGATTTTTGTGATGCTCGTCAGGGGGGCGGAGCCTATGGAAAAACGCCAGCAACG
CGGCCTTTTTACGGTTCCTGGCCTTTTGCTGGCCTTTTGCTCACATGGCTCGAC
